Addgene plasmid #45953: pCWX-R4-DEST-R2-PGR65
Purpose: (Empty Backbone)
Depositing lab: Patrick Salmon. Depositing organization: University of Geneva. Publication: Polyswitch lentivectors: "all-in-one" lentiviral vectors for drug-inducible gene expression, live selection, and recombination cloning. Giry-Laterriere M, Cherpin O, Kim YS, Jensen J, Salmon P. Hum Gene Ther. 2011 Oct;22(10):1255-67. Epub 2011 Sep 27. 10.1089/hum.2010.179 PubMed 21761975.
Backbone
  Vector backbone: pCWX-DEST-PGR
  Backbone size (bp): 11023
  Vector type: Lentiviral
Growth in bacteria
  Bacterial resistance: Chloramphenicol and Ampicillin, 25 & 100 μg/mL
  Growth temperature: 37°C
  Growth strain: ccdB Survival
  Copy number: High Copy
Gene/Insert
  Cloning method: Gateway Cloning
Terms and licenses: Academic/Nonprofit Terms; Industry Terms: Not Available to Industry
Depositor comments: More information can be found at http://medweb2.unige.ch/salmon/lentilab/lentivectors.html NOTE: there is an additional BglII site directly after the stop codon that is not present in the full depositor sequence.
How to cite: pCWX-R4-DEST-R2-PGR65 was a gift from Patrick Salmon (Addgene plasmid # 45953 ; http://n2t.net/addgene:45953 ; RRID:Addgene_45953)
