[The description below was written by a language model from this plasmid's Addgene catalogue record and pLannotate feature annotations shown in this document.]
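Description:
pCWX-R4-DEST-R2-PGR65 is an empty lentiviral Gateway destination vector of about 11 kb, built on the pCWX-DEST-PGR backbone and belonging to a family of "all-in-one" lentivectors designed for drug-inducible expression, live selection and recombination cloning. It is propagated in E. coli on a high-copy ColE1/pUC-type origin with ampicillin resistance. The unrecombined Gateway cassette also carries chloramphenicol resistance and the ccdB toxin gene, so the plasmid must be maintained in a ccdB-tolerant strain. An SV40 origin is present in the backbone as well.

The viral genome is driven by a CMV enhancer fused to a truncated HIV-1 5' LTR. This is followed by the Ψ packaging signal with a gag fragment, cPPT/CTS and the RRE. At the 3' end it terminates in a truncated LTR carrying a loxP site, which would be copied to both ends of the provirus during reverse transcription, and a rabbit β-globin polyadenylation signal lies downstream. The destination cassette is flanked by attR-type sites. The name indicates R4 and R2, although the automated annotation labels the first site attR1/attB4. LR recombination replaces CmR–ccdB with user-supplied elements; the R4/R2 arrangement suggests joint insertion of a promoter and a gene from separate entry clones, though the record does not say so.

Downstream of the cassette, a human PGK promoter drives EGFP followed by an rtTA-type reverse tetracycline transactivator segment and a RelA (p65) activation domain, then a WPRE to enhance expression. The record does not state how EGFP and the transactivator are linked. This unit provides a fluorescent marker for identifying transduced cells and a doxycycline-responsive activator for any Tet-responsive promoter cloned upstream. The depositor notes an extra BglII site directly after the stop codon that is absent from the deposited sequence.
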