Features (pLannotate 1.2.2; 36 found; start..end, strand, type, name):
      4..383     +  enhancer       CMV enhancer: human cytomegalovirus immediate early enhancer
    385..642     +  LTR            5' LTR (truncated): truncated 5' long terminal repeat (LTR) from HIV-1
    689..814     +  misc_feature   HIV-1 Ψ: packaging signal of human immunodeficiency virus type 1
    798..1157    +  CDS            HIV-1 gag (fragment): gag protein from human immunodeficiency virus 1; gag
   1306..1423    +  misc_feature   cPPT/CTS: central polypurine tract and central termination sequence of HIV-1
   1566..1649    +  CDS            vif (fragment): VIF_HV1BR - Experimental evidence at protein level: Swiss-Prot protein existence level 1. Counteracts the innate antiviral activity of host APOBEC3F and APOBEC3G. Forms a complex with host APOBEC3F and APOBEC3G thus preventing the entry of these lethally hypermutating enzymes into progeny virions. Recruits an active E3 ubiquitin ligase complex composed of elongin BC, CUL5, and RBX2 to induce polyubiquitination of APOBEC3G and APOBEC3F. In turn, they are directed to the 26S proteasome for degradation. Vif interaction with APOBEC3G also blocks its cytidine deaminase activity in a proteasome-inde
   1783..2016    +  misc_feature   RRE: The Rev response element (RRE) of HIV-1 allows for Rev-dependent mRNA export from the nucleus to the cytoplasm.
   2393..2493    +  CDS            Rev (fragment): human immunodeficiency virus 1 (HIV-1) Rev protein; rev; enhances nuclear export of unspliced and incompletely spliced viral mRNAs
   2522..2542    +  protein_bind   attB4: mutant version of attB; core recombination site for the Gateway® BP reaction BP Clonase™
   2526..2645    +  protein_bind   attR1: mutant version of attR; recombination site for the Gateway® LR reaction LR Clonase™
   2670..2700    +  promoter       lac UV5 promoter: E. coli lac promoter with an "up" mutation
   2724..2753    +  promoter       cat promoter (fragment): promoter of the E. coli cat gene encoding chloramphenicol acetyltransferase
   2754..3435    +  CDS            CmR (fragment): chloramphenicol acetyltransferase confers resistance to chloramphenicol
   3592..3750    +  CDS            ccdA (fragment): CCDA_ECO57 - Also known as H, letA. Experimental evidence at protein level: Swiss-Prot protein existence level 1. Antitoxin component of a type II toxin-antitoxin (TA) system which inhibits the post-segregational killing (PSK) of plasmid-free cells, also referred to as a plasmid addiction system. Binds to and blocks the activity of CcdB; will also remove bound CcdB protein from the CcdB-GyrA complex by forming a CcdA-CcdB complex, a process termed rejuvenation. Functions as a transcriptional corepressor for the ccdAB operon, repression also requires CcdB (By similarity). From Escherichia coli
   3755..4057    +  CDS            ccdB: CCDB_ECOLI - Also known as G, letB, letD. Experimental evidence at protein level: Swiss-Prot protein existence level 1. Toxic component of a type II toxin-antitoxin (TA) system, functioning in plasmid maintainence. Responsible for the post- segregational killing (PSK) of plasmid-free cells, also referred to as a plasmid addiction system. Half-life of over 2 hours. Cell killing by CcdB is accompanied by filamentation, defects in chromosome and plasmid segregation, defects in cell division, formation of anucleate cells, decreased DNA synthesis and plasmid loss. Interferes with the activity of DN
   4115..4239    -  protein_bind   attR2: mutant version of attR; recombination site for the Gateway® LR reaction LR Clonase™
   4257..4767    +  promoter       hPGK promoter: human phosphoglycerate kinase 1 promoter
   4789..5505    +  CDS            EGFP: EGFP is a basic (constitutively fluorescent) green fluorescent protein published in 1996, derived from Aequorea victoria. It is reported to be a rapidly-maturing weak dimer with moderate acid sensitivity.
   5587..6210    +  CDS            rtTA3 (fragment): reverse tetracycline transactivator 3 activates expression from Tet-responsive promoters in the presence of doxycycline
   6649..7020    +  CDS            RelA (p65) AD: transcriptional activation domain of human RelA, also known as p65 (O'Shea and Perkins, 2008)
   7040..7628    +  misc_feature   WPRE: woodchuck hepatitis virus posttranscriptional regulatory element
   7636..7755    +  CDS            nef (fragment): NEF_HV1LA - Experimental evidence at protein level: Swiss-Prot protein existence level 1. Extracellular Nef protein targets CD4(+) T-lymphocytes for apoptosis by interacting with CXCR4 surface receptors. From Human immunodeficiency virus type 1 group M subtype B (isolate Lai) (HIV-1).
   7776..7809    +  protein_bind   loxP: Cre-mediated recombination occurs in the 8-bp core sequence (GCATACAT). Cre recombinase
   7829..8009    +  LTR            5' LTR (truncated): truncated 5' long terminal repeat (LTR) from HIV-1
   8112..8167    +  polyA_signal   β-globin poly(A) signal: rabbit β-globin polyadenylation signal (Gil and Proudfoot, 1987)
   8548..8570    -  protein_bind   lac operator (fragment): The lac repressor binds to the lac operator to inhibit transcription in E. coli. This inhibition can be relieved by adding lactose or isopropyl-β-D-thiogalactopyranoside (IPTG). lac repressor encoded by lacI
   8574..8604    -  promoter       lac promoter: promoter for the E. coli lac operon
   8619..8640    -  protein_bind   CAP binding site: CAP binding activates transcription in the presence of cAMP. E. coli catabolite activator protein
   8653..8692    -  CDS            lacI (fragment): lac repressor; lacI; The lac repressor binds to the lac operator to inhibit transcription in E. coli. This inhibition can be relieved by adding lactose or isopropyl-β-D-thiogalactopyranoside (IPTG).
   8699..8721    +  promoter       SV40 promoter (fragment): SV40 enhancer and early promoter
   8745..8880    +  rep_origin     SV40 ori: SV40 origin of replication
   8900..9034    +  polyA_signal   SV40 poly(A) signal: SV40 polyadenylation signal
   9036..9090    -  CDS            lacI (fragment): lac repressor; lacI; The lac repressor binds to the lac operator to inhibit transcription in E. coli. This inhibition can be relieved by adding lactose or isopropyl-β-D-thiogalactopyranoside (IPTG).
   9273..9861    -  rep_origin     ori: high-copy-number ColE1/pMB1/pBR322/pUC origin of replication
  10032..10892   -  CDS            AmpR: β-lactamase; bla; confers resistance to ampicillin, carbenicillin, and related antibiotics
  10893..10997   -  promoter       AmpR promoter: bla
>Addgene plasmid #45953 | pCWX-R4-DEST-R2-PGR65 | depositor full sequence | sequence record 64546 | pCWX-R4-DEST-R2-PGR65 sequence 11023 bps
GTCGACATTGATTATTGACTAGTTATTAATAGTAATCAATTACGGGGTCATTAGTTCATAGCCCATATAT
GGAGTTCCGCGTTACATAACTTACGGTAAATGGCCCGCCTGGCTGACCGCCCAACGACCCCCGCCCATTG
ACGTCAATAATGACGTATGTTCCCATAGTAACGCCAATAGGGACTTTCCATTGACGTCAATGGGTGGACT
ATTTACGGTAAACTGCCCACTTGGCAGTACATCAAGTGTATCATATGCCAAGTACGCCCCCTATTGACGT
CAATGACGGTAAATGGCCCGCCTGGCATTATGCCCAGTACATGACCTTATGGGACTTTCCTACTTGGCAG
TACATCTACGTATTAGTCATCGCTATTACCATGGGAGGCGTGGCCTGGGCGGGACTGGGGAGTGGCGAGC
CCTCAGATCCTGCATATAAGCAGCTGCTTTTTGCCTGTACTGGGTCTCTCTGGTTAGACCAGATCTGAGC
CTGGGAGCTCTCTGGCTAACTAGGGAACCCACTGCTTAAGCCTCAATAAAGCTTGCCTTGAGTGCTTCAA
GTAGTGTGTGCCCGTCTGTTGTGTGACTCTGGTAACTAGAGATCCCTCAGACCCTTTTAGTCAGTGTGGA
AAATCTCTAGCAGTGGCGCCCGAACAGGGACTTGAAAGCGAAAGGGAAACCAGAGGAGCTCTCTCGACGC
AGGACTCGGCTTGCTGAAGCGCGCACGGCAAGAGGCGAGGGGCGGCGACTGGTGAGTACGCCAAAAATTT
TGACTAGCGGAGGCTAGAAGGAGAGAGATGGGTGCGAGAGCGTCAGTATTAAGCGGGGGAGAATTAGATC
GCGATGGGAAAAAATTCGGTTAAGGCCAGGGGGAAAGAAAAAATATAAATTAAAACATATAGTATGGGCA
AGCAGGGAGCTAGAACGATTCGCAGTTAATCCTGGCCTGTTAGAAACATCAGAAGGCTGTAGACAAATAC
TGGGACAGCTACAACCATCCCTTCAGACAGGATCAGAAGAACTTAGATCATTATATAATACAGTAGCAAC
CCTCTATTGTGTGCATCAAAGGATAGAGATAAAAGACACCAAGGAAGCTTTAGACAAGATAGAGGAAGAG
CAAAACAAAAGTAAGAAAAAAGCACAGCAAGCAGCAGGATCTTCAGACCTGGAAATTCCCTACAATCCCC
AAAGTCAAGGAGTAGTAGAATCTATGAATAAAGAATTAAAGAAAATTATAGGACAGGTAAGAGATCAGGC
TGAACATCTTAAGACAGCAGTACAAATGGCAGTATTCATCCACAATTTTAAAAGAAAAGGGGGGATTGGG
GGGTACAGTGCAGGGGAAAGAATAGTAGACATAATAGCAACAGACATACAAACTAAAGAATTACAAAAAC
AAATTACAAAAATTCAAAATTTTCGGGTTTATTACAGGGACAGCAGAAATCCACTTTGGAAAGGACCAGC
AAAGCTCCTCTGGAAAGGTGAAGGGGCAGTAGTAATACAAGATAATAGTGACATAAAAGTAGTGCCAAGA
AGAAAAGCAAAGATCATTAGGGATTATGGAAAACAGATGGCAGGTGATGATTGTGTGGCAAGTAGACAGG
ATGAGGATTAGAACATGGAAAAGTTTAGTAAAACACCATAAGGAGGAGATATGAGGGACAATTGGAGAAG
TGAATTATATAAATATAAAGTAGTAAAAATTGAACCATTAGGAGTAGCACCCACCAAGGCAAAGAGAAGA
GTGGTGCAGAGAGAAAAAAGAGCAGTGGGAATAGGAGCTTTGTTCCTTGGGTTCTTGGGAGCAGCAGGAA
GCACTATGGGCGCAGCGTCAATGACGCTGACGGTACAGGCCAGACAATTATTGTCTGGTATAGTGCAGCA
GCAGAACAATTTGCTGAGGGCTATTGAGGCGCAACAGCATCTGTTGCAACTCACAGTCTGGGGCATCAAG
CAGCTCCAGGCAAGAATCCTGGCTGTGGAAAGATACCTAAAGGATCAACAGCTCCTGGGGATTTGGGGTT
GCTCTGGAAAACTCATTTGCACCACTGCTGTGCCTTGGAATGCTAGTTGGAGTAATAAATCTCTGGAACA
GATTTGGAATCACACGACCTGGATGGAGTGGGACAGAGAAATTAACAATTACACAAGCTTAATACACTCC
TTAATTGAAGAATCGCAAAACCAGCAAGAAAAGAATGAACAAGAATTATTGGAATTAGATAAATGGGCAA
GTTTGTGGAATTGGTTTAACATAACAAATTGGCTGTGGTATATAAAATTATTCATAATGATAGTAGGAGG
CTTGGTAGGTTTAAGAATAGTTTTTGCTGTACTTTCTATAGTGAATAGAGTTAGGCAGGGATATTCACCA
TTATCGTTTCAGACCCACCTCCCAACCCCGAGGGGACCCGACAGGCCCGAAGGAATAGAAGAAGAAGGTG
GAGAGAGAGACAGAGACAGATCCATTCGATTAGTGAACGGATCTCGACGGTATCGCTAGTGATTATCGGA
TCAACTTTGTATAGAAAAGTTGAACGAGAAACGTAAAATGATATAAATATCAATATATTAAATTAGATTT
TGCATAAAAAACAGACTACATAATACTGTAAAACACAACATATCCAGTCACTATGGCGGCCGCATTAGGC
ACCCCAGGCTTTACACTTTATGCTTCCGGCTCGTATAATGTGTGGATTTTGAGTTAGGATCCGTCGAGAT
TTTCAGGAGCTAAGGAAGCTAAAATGGAGAAAAAAATCACTGGATATACCACCGTTGATATATCCCAATG
GCATCGTAAAGAACATTTTGAGGCATTTCAGTCAGTTGCTCAATGTACCTATAACCAGACCGTTCAGCTG
GATATTACGGCCTTTTTAAAGACCGTAAAGAAAAATAAGCACAAGTTTTATCCGGCCTTTATTCACATTC
TTGCCCGCCTGATGAATGCTCATCCGGAACTCCGTATGGCAATGAAAGACGGTGAGCTGGTGATATGGGA
TAGTGTTCACCCTTGTTACACCGTTTTCCATGAGCAAACTGAAACGTTTTCATCGCTCTGGAGTGAATAC
CACGACGATTTCCGGCAGTTTCTACACATATATTCGCAAGATGTGGCGTGTTACGGTGAAAACCTGGCCT
ATTTCCCTAAAGGGTTTATTGAGAATATGTTTTTCGTCTCAGCCAATCCCTGGGTGAGTTTCACCAGTTT
TGATTTAAACGTGGCCAATATGGACAACTTCTTCGCCCCCGTTTTCACCATGGGCAAATATTATACGCAA
GGCGACAAGGTGCTGATGCCGCTGGCGATTCAGGTTCATCATGCCGTTTGTGATGGCTTCCATGTCGGCA
GAATGCTTAATGAATTACAACAGTACTGCGATGAGTGGCAGGGCGGGGCGTAAACGCGTGGATCCGGCTT
ACTAAAAGCCAGATAACAGTATGCGTATTTGCGCGCTGATTTTTGCGGTATAAGAATATATACTGATATG
TATACCCGAAGTATGTCAAAAAGAGGTATGCTATGAAGCAGCGTATTACAGTGACAGTTGACAGCGACAG
CTATCAGTTGCTCAAGGCATATATGATGTCAATATCTCCGGTCTGGTAAGCACAACCATGCAGAATGAAG
CCCGTCGTCTGCGTGCCGAACGCTGGAAAGCGGAAAATCAGGAAGGGATGGCTGAGGTCGCCCGGTTTAT
TGAAATGAACGGCTCTTTTGCTGACGAGAACAGGGGCTGGTGAAATGCAGTTTAAGGTTTACACCTATAA
AAGAGAGAGCCGTTATCGTCTGTTTGTGGATGTACAGAGTGATATTATTGACACGCCCGGGCGACGGATG
GTGATCCCCCTGGCCAGTGCACGTCTGCTGTCAGATAAAGTCTCCCGTGAACTTTACCCGGTGGTGCATA
TCGGGGATGAAAGCTGGCGCATGATGACCACCGATATGGCCAGTGTGCCGGTCTCCGTTATCGGGGAAGA
AGTGGCTGATCTCAGCCACCGCGAAAATGACATCAAAAACGCCATTAACCTGATGTTCTGGGGAATATAA
ATGTCAGGCTCCCTTATACACAGCCAGTCTGCAGGTCGAGCAGATCTGCTCGACCATAGTGACTGGATAT
GTTGTGTTTTACAGTATTATGTAGTCTGTTTTTTATGCAAAATCTAATTTAATATATTGATATTTATATC
ATTTTACGTTTCTCGTTCAGCTTTCTTGTACAAAGTGGTGATAATCGAATTCCCACGGGGTTGGGGTTGC
GCCTTTTCCAAGGCAGCCCTGGGTTTGCGCAGGGACGCGGCTGCTCTGGGCGTGGTTCCGGGAAACGCAG
CGGCGCCGACCCTGGGTCTCGCACATTCTTCACGTCCGTTCGCAGCGTCACCCGGATCTTCGCCGCTACC
CTTGTGGGCCCCCCGGCGACGCTTCCTGCTCCGCCCCTAAGTCGGGAAGGTTCCTTGCGGTTCGCGGCGT
GCCGGACGTGACAAACGGAAGCCGCACGTCTCACTAGTACCCTCGCAGACGGACAGCGCCAGGGAGCAAT
GGCAGCGCGCCGACCGCGATGGGCTGTGGCCAATAGCGGCTGCTCAGCGGGGCGCGCCGAGAGCAGCGGC
CGGGAAGGGGCGGTGCGGGAGGCGGGGTGTGGGGCGGTAGTGTGGGCCCTGTTCCTGCCCGCGCGGTGTT
CCGCATTCTGCAAGCCTCCGGAGCGCACGTCGGCAGTCGGCTCCCTCGTTGACCGAATCACCGACCTCTC
TCCCCAGGGGGATCCACCGGTCGCCACCATGGTGAGCAAGGGCGAGGAGCTGTTCACCGGGGTGGTGCCC
ATCCTGGTCGAGCTGGACGGCGACGTAAACGGCCACAAGTTCAGCGTGTCCGGCGAGGGCGAGGGCGATG
CCACCTACGGCAAGCTGACCCTGAAGTTCATCTGCACCACCGGCAAGCTGCCCGTGCCCTGGCCCACCCT
CGTGACCACCCTGACCTACGGCGTGCAGTGCTTCAGCCGCTACCCCGACCACATGAAGCAGCACGACTTC
TTCAAGTCCGCCATGCCCGAAGGCTACGTCCAGGAGCGCACCATCTTCTTCAAGGACGACGGCAACTACA
AGACCCGCGCCGAGGTGAAGTTCGAGGGCGACACCCTGGTGAACCGCATCGAGCTGAAGGGCATCGACTT
CAAGGAGGACGGCAACATCCTGGGGCACAAGCTGGAGTACAACTACAACAGCCACAACGTCTATATCATG
GCCGACAAGCAGAAGAACGGCATCAAGGTGAACTTCAAGATCCGCCACAACATCGAGGACGGCAGCGTGC
AGCTCGCCGACCACTACCAGCAGAACACCCCCATCGGCGACGGCCCCGTGCTGCTGCCCGACAACCACTA
CCTGAGCACCCAGTCCGCCCTGAGCAAAGACCCCAACGAGAAGCGCGATCACATGGTCCTGCTGGAGTTC
GTGACCGCCGCCGGGATCACTCTCGGCATGGACGAGCTGTACAAGGCTAGCGGATCAGGTCAATGTACTA
ACTACGCTTTGTTGAAGCTTGCCGGCGATGTTGAAAGTAACCCCGGTCCTGGATCCATGTCCAGACTGGA
CAAGAGCAAAGTCATAAACGGCGCTCTGGAATTACTCAATGGAGTCGGTATCGAAGGCCTGACGACAAGG
AAACTCGCTCAAAAGCTGGGAGTTGAGCAGCCTACCCTGTACTGGCACGTGAAGAACAAGCGGGCCCTGC
TCGATGCCCTGCCAATCGAGATGCTGGACAGGCATCATACCCACTTCTGCCCCCTGGAAGGCGAGTCATG
GCAAGACTTTCTGCGGAACAACGCCAAGTCATTCCGCTGTGCTCTCCTCTCACATCGCGACGGGGCTAAA
GTGCATCTCGGCACCCGCCCAACAGAGAAACAGTACGAAACCCTGGAAAATCAGCTCGCGTTCCTGTGTC
AGCAAGGCTTCTCCCTGGAGAACGCACTGTACGCTCTGTCCGCCGTGGGCCACTTTACACTGGGCTGCGT
ATTGGAGGAACAGGAGCATCAAGTAGCAAAAGAGGAAAGAGAGACACCTACCACCGATTCTATGCCCCCA
CTTCTGAGACAAGCAATTGAGCTGTTCGACCGGCAGGGAGCCGAACCTGCCTTCCTTTTCGGCCTGGAAC
TAATCATATGTGGCCTGGAGAAACAGCTAAAGTGCGAAAGCGGCGGGCCGGCCTCGAGCGAATTCCAGTA
CCTGCCAGATACAGACGATCGTCACCGGATTGAGGAGAAACGTAAAAGGACATATGAGACCTTCAAGAGC
ATCATGAAGAAGAGTCCTTTCAGCGGACCCACCGACCCCCGGCCTCCACCTCGACGCATTGCTGTGCCTT
CCCGCAGCTCAGCTTCTGTCCCCAAGCCAGCACCCCAGCCCTATCCCTTTACGTCATCCCTGAGCACCAT
CAACTATGATGAGTTTCCCACCATGGTGTTTCCTTCTGGGCAGATCAGCCAGGCCTCGGCCTTGGCCCCG
GCCCCTCCCCAAGTCCTGCCCCAGGCTCCAGCCCCTGCCCCTGCTCCAGCCATGGTATCAGCTCTGGCCC
AGGCCCCAGCCCCTGTCCCAGTCCTAGCCCCAGGCCCTCCTCAGGCTGTGGCCCCACCTGCCCCCAAGCC
CACCCAGGCTGGGGAAGGAACGCTGTCAGAGGCCCTGCTGCAGCTGCAGTTTGATGATGAAGACCTGGGG
GCCTTGCTTGGCAACAGCACAGACCCAGCTGTGTTCACAGACCTGGCATCCGTCGACAACTCCGAGTTTC
AGCAGCTGCTGAACCAGGGCATACCTGTGGCCCCCCACACAACTGAGCCCATGCTGATGGAGTACCCTGA
GGCTATAACTCGCCTAGTGACAGGGGCCCAGAGGCCCCCCGACCCAGCTCCTGCTCCACTGGGGGCCCCG
GGGCTCCCCAATGGCCTCCTTTCAGGAGATGAAGACTTCTCCTCCATTGCGGACATGGACTTCTCAGCCC
TGCTGAGTCAGATCAGCTCCTAAGATCAAGCTTATCGATAATCAACCTCTGGATTACAAAATTTGTGAAA
GATTGACTGGTATTCTTAACTATGTTGCTCCTTTTACGCTATGTGGATACGCTGCTTTAATGCCTTTGTA
TCATGCTATTGCTTCCCGTATGGCTTTCATTTTCTCCTCCTTGTATAAATCCTGGTTGCTGTCTCTTTAT
GAGGAGTTGTGGCCCGTTGTCAGGCAACGTGGCGTGGTGTGCACTGTGTTTGCTGACGCAACCCCCACTG
GTTGGGGCATTGCCACCACCTGTCAGCTCCTTTCCGGGACTTTCGCTTTCCCCCTCCCTATTGCCACGGC
GGAACTCATCGCCGCCTGCCTTGCCCGCTGCTGGACAGGGGCTCGGCTGTTGGGCACTGACAATTCCGTG
GTGTTGTCGGGGAAATCATCGTCCTTTCCTTGGCTGCTCGCCTGTGTTGCCACCTGGATTCTGCGCGGGA
CGTCCTTCTGCTACGTCCCTTCGGCCCTCAATCCAGCGGACCTTCCTTCCCGCGGCCTGCTGCCGGCTCT
GCGGCCTCTTCCGCGTCTTCGCCTTCGCCCTCAGACGAGTCGGATCTCCCTTTGGGCCGCCTCCCCGCAT
CGATACCGTCGACCTCGAGGTTCGCTTTAAGACCAATGACTTACAAGGCAGCTGTAGATCTTAGCCACTT
TTTAAAAGAAAAGGGGGGACTGGAAGGGCTAATTCACTCCCAACGAAGACAAGATGGGATCAATTCACCA
TGGGAATAACTTCGTATAGCATACATTATACGAAGTTATGCTGCTTTTTGCTTGTACTGGGTCTCTCTGG
TTAGACCAGATCTGAGCCTGGGAGCTCTCTGGCTAACTAGGGAACCCACTGCTTAAGCCTCAATAAAGCT
TGCCTTGAGTGCTTCAAGTAGTGTGTGCCCGTCTGTTGTGTGACTCTGGTAACTAGAGATCCCTCAGACC
CTTTTAGTCAGTGTGGAAAATCTCTAGCAGCATCTAGTTGAATCGCCAGTGTGTCGAGCTAGCAGATCTT
TTTCCCTCTGCCAAAAATTATGGGGACATCATGAAGCCCCTTGAGCATCTGACTTCTGGCTAATAAAGGA
AATTTATTTTCATTGCAATAGTGTGTTGGAATTTTTTGTGTCTCTCACTCGGAAGGACATATGGGAGGGC
AAATCATTTAAAACATCAGAATGAGTATTTGGTTTAGAGTTTGGCAACATATGCCATATGCTGGCTGCCA
TGAACAAAGGTGGCTATAAAGAGGTCATCAGTATATGAAACAGCCCCCTGCTGTCCATTCCTTATTCCAT
AGAAAAGCCTTGACTTGAGGTTAGATTTTTTTTATATTTTGTTTTGTGTTATTTTTTTCTTTAACATCCC
TAAAATTTTCCTTACATGTTTTACTAGCCAGATTTTTCCTCCTCTCCTGACTACTCCCAGTCATAGCTGT
CCCTCTTCTCTTATGAAGATCCCTCGACCTGCAGCCCAAGCTTGGCGTAATCATGGTCATAGCTGTTTCC
TGTGTGAAATTGTTATCCGCTCACAATTCCACACAACATACGAGCCGGAAGCATAAAGTGTAAAGCCTGG
GGTGCCTAATGAGTGAGCTAACTCACATTAATTGCGTTGCGCTCACTGCCCGCTTTCCAGTCGGGAAACC
TGTCGTGCCAGCGGATCCGCATCTCAATTAGTCAGCAACCATAGTCCCGCCCCTAACTCCGCCCATCCCG
CCCCTAACTCCGCCCAGTTCCGCCCATTCTCCGCCCCATGGCTGACTAATTTTTTTTATTTATGCAGAGG
CCGAGGCCGCCTCGGCCTCTGAGCTATTCCAGAAGTAGTGAGGAGGCTTTTTTGGAGGCCTAGGCTTTTG
CAAAAAGCTAACTTGTTTATTGCAGCTTATAATGGTTACAAATAAAGCAATAGCATCACAAATTTCACAA
ATAAAGCATTTTTTTCACTGCATTCTAGTTGTGGTTTGTCCAAACTCATCAATGTATCTTATCATGTCTG
GATCCGCTGCATTAATGAATCGGCCAACGCGCGGGGAGAGGCGGTTTGCGTATTGGGCGCTCTTCCGCTT
CCTCGCTCACTGACTCGCTGCGCTCGGTCGTTCGGCTGCGGCGAGCGGTATCAGCTCACTCAAAGGCGGT
AATACGGTTATCCACAGAATCAGGGGATAACGCAGGAAAGAACATGTGAGCAAAAGGCCAGCAAAAGGCC
AGGAACCGTAAAAAGGCCGCGTTGCTGGCGTTTTTCCATAGGCTCCGCCCCCCTGACGAGCATCACAAAA
ATCGACGCTCAAGTCAGAGGTGGCGAAACCCGACAGGACTATAAAGATACCAGGCGTTTCCCCCTGGAAG
CTCCCTCGTGCGCTCTCCTGTTCCGACCCTGCCGCTTACCGGATACCTGTCCGCCTTTCTCCCTTCGGGA
AGCGTGGCGCTTTCTCAATGCTCACGCTGTAGGTATCTCAGTTCGGTGTAGGTCGTTCGCTCCAAGCTGG
GCTGTGTGCACGAACCCCCCGTTCAGCCCGACCGCTGCGCCTTATCCGGTAACTATCGTCTTGAGTCCAA
CCCGGTAAGACACGACTTATCGCCACTGGCAGCAGCCACTGGTAACAGGATTAGCAGAGCGAGGTATGTA
GGCGGTGCTACAGAGTTCTTGAAGTGGTGGCCTAACTACGGCTACACTAGAAGGACAGTATTTGGTATCT
GCGCTCTGCTGAAGCCAGTTACCTTCGGAAAAAGAGTTGGTAGCTCTTGATCCGGCAAACAAACCACCGC
TGGTAGCGGTGGTTTTTTTGTTTGCAAGCAGCAGATTACGCGCAGAAAAAAAGGATCTCAAGAAGATCCT
TTGATCTTTTCTACGGGGTCTGACGCTCAGTGGAACGAAAACTCACGTTAAGGGATTTTGGTCATGAGAT
TATCAAAAAGGATCTTCACCTAGATCCTTTTAAATTAAAAATGAAGTTTTAAATCAATCTAAAGTATATA
TGAGTAAACTTGGTCTGACAGTTACCAATGCTTAATCAGTGAGGCACCTATCTCAGCGATCTGTCTATTT
CGTTCATCCATAGTTGCCTGACTCCCCGTCGTGTAGATAACTACGATACGGGAGGGCTTACCATCTGGCC
CCAGTGCTGCAATGATACCGCGAGACCCACGCTCACCGGCTCCAGATTTATCAGCAATAAACCAGCCAGC
CGGAAGGGCCGAGCGCAGAAGTGGTCCTGCAACTTTATCCGCCTCCATCCAGTCTATTAATTGTTGCCGG
GAAGCTAGAGTAAGTAGTTCGCCAGTTAATAGTTTGCGCAACGTTGTTGCCATTGCTACAGGCATCGTGG
TGTCACGCTCGTCGTTTGGTATGGCTTCATTCAGCTCCGGTTCCCAACGATCAAGGCGAGTTACATGATC
CCCCATGTTGTGCAAAAAAGCGGTTAGCTCCTTCGGTCCTCCGATCGTTGTCAGAAGTAAGTTGGCCGCA
GTGTTATCACTCATGGTTATGGCAGCACTGCATAATTCTCTTACTGTCATGCCATCCGTAAGATGCTTTT
CTGTGACTGGTGAGTACTCAACCAAGTCATTCTGAGAATAGTGTATGCGGCGACCGAGTTGCTCTTGCCC
GGCGTCAATACGGGATAATACCGCGCCACATAGCAGAACTTTAAAAGTGCTCATCATTGGAAAACGTTCT
TCGGGGCGAAAACTCTCAAGGATCTTACCGCTGTTGAGATCCAGTTCGATGTAACCCACTCGTGCACCCA
ACTGATCTTCAGCATCTTTTACTTTCACCAGCGTTTCTGGGTGAGCAAAAACAGGAAGGCAAAATGCCGC
AAAAAAGGGAATAAGGGCGACACGGAAATGTTGAATACTCATACTCTTCCTTTTTCAATATTATTGAAGC
ATTTATCAGGGTTATTGTCTCATGAGCGGATACATATTTGAATGTATTTAGAAAAATAAACAAATAGGGG
TTCCGCGCACATTTCCCCGAAAAGTGCCACCTG
