>Addgene plasmid #45953 | pCWX-R4-DEST-R2-PGR65 | addgene partial sequence | sequence record 67948 | CAT-R 5'-GCAACTGACTGAAATGCCTC-3'
GATGCCATTGGGATATATCAACGGTGGTATATCCAGTGATTTTTTTCTCCATTTTAGCTTCCTTAGCTCC
TGAAAATCTCGACGGATCCTAACTCAAAATCCACACATTATACGAGCCGGAAGCATAAAGTGTAAAGCCT
GGGGTGCCTAATGCGGCCGCCATAGTGACTGGATATGTTGTGTTTTACAGTATTATGTAGTCTGTTTTTT
ATGCAAAATCTAATTTAATATATTGATATTTATATCATTTTACGTTTCTCGTTCAACTTTTCTATACAAA
GTTGATCCGATAATCACTAGATACCGTCGAGATCCGTTCACTAATCGAATGGATCTGTCTCTGTCTCTCT
CTCCACCTTCTTCTTCTATTCCTTCGGGCCTGTCGGGTCCCCTCGGGGTTGGGAGGTGGGTCTGAAACGA
TAATGGTGAATATCCCTGCCTAACTCTATTCACTATAGAAAGTACAGCAAAAACTATTCTTAAACCTACC
AAGCCTCCTACTATCATTATGAATAATTTTATATACCACAGCCAATTTGTTATGTTAAACCAATTCCACA
AACTTGCCCATTTATCTAATTCCAATAATTCTTGTTCATTCTTTTCTTGCTGGTTTTGCGATTCTTCAAT
TAAGGAGTGTATTAAGCTTGTGTAATTGTTAATTTCTCTGTCCCACTCCATCCAGGTCGTGTGATTCCAA
ATCTGTTCCAGAGATTTATTACTCCAACTAGCATTCCAAGGCACAGCAGTGGTGCAAATGAGTTTTCCAG
AGCAACCCCAAATCCCCAGGAGCTGTTGATCCTTTAGGTATCTTTCCACAGCCAGGATTCTTGCCTGGAG
CTGCTTGATGCCCCAGACTGTGAGTTGCAACAGATGCTGTTGCGCCTCAATAGCCCTCAGCAAATTGTTC
TGCTGCTGCACTATACCAGACAATAATTGTCTGGCCTGTACCGTCAGCGTCATTGACGCT
