>Addgene plasmid #45953 | pCWX-R4-DEST-R2-PGR65 | addgene partial sequence | sequence record 67950 | ccdb-fwd 5'-GCATGATGACCACCGATATG-3'
CGGTCTCCGTTATCGGGGAAGAAGTGGCTGATCTCAGCCACCGCGAAAATGACATCAAAAACGCCATTAA
CCTGATGTTCTGGGGAATATAAATGTCAGGCTCCCTTATACACAGCCAGTCTGCAGGTCGAGCAGATCTG
CTCGACCATAGTGACTGGATATGTTGTGTTTTACAGTATTATGTAGTCTGTTTTTTATGCAAAATCTAAT
TTAATATATTGATATTTATATCATTTTACGTTTCTCGTTCAGCTTTCTTGTACAAAGTGGTGATAATCGA
ATTCCACGGGGTTGGGGTTGCGCCTTTTCCAAGGCAGCCCTGGGTTTGCGCAGGGACGCGGCTGCTCTGG
GCGTGGTTCCGGGAAACGCAGCGGCGCCGACCCTGGGTCTCGCACATTCTTCACGTCCGTTCGCAGCGTC
ACCCGGATCTTCGCCGCTACCCTTGTGGGCCCCCCGGCGACGCTTCCTGCTCCGCCCCTAAGTCGGGAAG
GTTCCTTGCGGTTCGCGGCGTGCCGGACGTGACAAACGGAAGCCGCACGTCTCACTAGTACCCTCGCAGA
CGGACAGCGCCAGGGAGCAATGGCAGCGCGCCGACCGCGATGGGCTGTGGCCAATAGCGGCTGCTCAGCA
GGGCGCGCCGAGAGCAGCGGCCGGGAAGGGGCGGTGCGGGAGGCGGGGTGTGGGGCGGTAGTGTGGGCCC
TGTTCCTGCCCGCGCGGTGTTCCGCATTCTGCAAGCCTCCGGAGCGCACGTCGGCAGTCGGCTCCCTCGT
TGACCGAATCACCGACCTCTCTCCCCAGGGGGATCCACCGGTCGCCACCATGGTGAGCAAGGGCGAGGAG
CTGTTCACCGGGGTGGTGCCCATCCTGGTCGAGCTGGACGGCGAC
