>Addgene plasmid #45953 | pCWX-R4-DEST-R2-PGR65 | addgene partial sequence | sequence record 67959 | EGFP_C
CTCTCGGCATGGACGAGCTGTACAAGGCTAGCGGATCAGGTCAATGTACTAACTACGCTTTGTTGAAGCT
TGCCGGCGATGTTGAAAGTAACCCCGGTCCTGGATCCATGTCCAGACTGGACAAGAGCAAAGTCATAAAC
GGCGCTCTGGAATTACTCAATGGAGTCGGTATCGAAGGCCTGACGACAAGGAAACTCGCTCAAAAGCTGG
GAGTTGAGCAGCCTACCCTGTACTGGCACGTGAAGAACAAGCGGGCCCTGCTCGATGCCCTGCCAATCGA
GATGCTGGACAGGCATCATACCCACTTCTGCCCCCTGGAAGGCGAGTCATGGCAAGACTTTCTGCGGAAC
AACGCCAAGTCATTCCGCTGTGCTCTCCTCTCACATCGCGACGGGGCTAAAGTGCATCTCGGCACCCGCC
CAACAGAGAAACAGTACGAAACCCTGGAAAATCAGCTCGCGTTCCTGTGTCAGCAAGGCTTCTCCCTGGA
GAACGCACTGTACGCTCTGTCCGCCGTGGGCCACTTTACACTGGGCTGCGTATTGGAGGAACAGGAGCAT
CAAGTAGCAAAAGAGGAAAGAGAGACACCTACCACCGATTCTATGCCCCCACTTCTGAGACAAGCAATTG
AGCTGTTCGACCGGCAGGGAGCCGAACCTGCCTTCCTTTTCGGCCTGGAACTAATCATATGTGGCCTGGA
GAAACAGCTAAAGTGCGAAAGCGGCGGGCCGGCCTCGAGCGAATTCCAGTACCTGCCAGATACAGACGAT
CGTCACCGGATTGAGGAGAAACGTAAAAGGACATATGAGACCTTCAAGAGCATCATGAAGAAGAGTCCTT
TCAGCGGACCCACCGACCCCCGGCCTCCA
