>Addgene plasmid #45953 | pCWX-R4-DEST-R2-PGR65 | addgene partial sequence | sequence record 67964 | WPRE-R 5'-CATAGCGTAAAAGGAGCAACA-3'
CAGTCAATCTTTCACAAATTTTGTAATCCAGAGGTTGATTATCGATAAGCTTGATCAGATCTTTAGGAGC
TGATCTGACTCAGCAGGGCTGAGAAGTCCATGTCCGCAATGGAGGAGAAGTCTTCATCTCCTGAAAGGAG
GCCATTGGGGAGCCCCGGGGCCCCCAGTGGAGCAGGAGCTGGGTCGGGGGGCCTCTGGGCCCCTGTCACT
AGGCGAGTTATAGCCTCAGGGTACTCCATCAGCATGGGCTCAGTTGTGTGGGGGGCCACAGGTATGCCCT
GGTTCAGCAGCTGCTGAAACTCGGAGTTGTCGACGGATGCCAGGTCTGTGAACACAGCTGGGTCTGTGCT
GTTGCCAAGCAAGGCCCCCAGGTCTTCATCATCAAACTGCAGCTGCAGCAGGGCCTCTGACAGCGTTCCT
TCCCCAGCCTGGGTGGGCTTGGGGGCAGGTGGGGCCACAGCCTGAGGAGGGCCTGGGGCTAGGACTGGGA
CAGGGGCTGGGGCCTGGGCCAGAGCTGATACCATGGCTGGAGCAGGGGCAGGGGCTGGAGCCTGGGGCAG
GACTTGGGGAGGGGCCGGGGCCAAGGCCGAGGCCTGGCTGATCTGCCCAGAAGGAAACACCATGGTGGGA
AACTCATCATAGTTGATGGTGCTCAGGGATGACGTAAAGGGATAGGGCTGGGGTGCTGGCTTGGGGACAG
AAGCTGAGCTGCGGGAAGGCACAGCAATGCGTCGAGGTGGAGGCCGGGGGTCGGTGGGTCCGCTGAAAGG
ACTCTTCTTCATGATGCTCTTGAAGGTCTCATATGTCCTTTTACGTTTCTCCTCAATCCGGTGACGATCG
TCTGTATCTGGCAGGTACTGGAATTC
